>Addgene plasmid #133086 | pCLASP_mScarlet_CLASP_RGS2membrane | depositor full sequence | sequence record 255899 | pCLASP_mScarlet_CLASP_RGS2membrane sequence 8898 bps
GTTACAGAGATGTTACGAACCACTAGTGCACTGCAGTACACGGTTTCCTTGAAATTTTTTTGATTCGGTA
ATCTCCGAACAGAAGGAAGAACGAAGGAAGGAGCACAGACTTAGATTGGTATATATACGCATATGTAGTG
TTGAAGAAACATGAAATTGCCCAGTATTCTTAACCCAACTGCACAGAACAAAAACGTGCAGGAAACGAAG
ATAAATCATGTCGAAAGCTACATATAAGGAACGTGCTGCTACTCATCCTAGTCCTGTTGCTGCCAAGCTA
TTTAATATCATGCACGAAAAGCAAACAAACTTGTGTGCTTCATTGGATGTTCGTACCACCAAGGAATTAC
TGGAGTTAGTTGAAGCATTAGGTCCCAAAATTTGTTTACTAAAAACACATGTGGATATCTTGACTGATTT
TTCCATGGAGGGCACAGTTAAGCCGCTAAAGGCATTATCCGCCAAGTACAATTTTTTACTCTTCGAAGAC
AGAAAATTTGCTGACATTGGTAATACAGTCAAATTGCAGTACTCTGCGGGTGTATACAGAATAGCAGAAT
GGGCAGACATTACGAATGCACACGGTGTGGTGGGCCCAGGTATTGTTAGCGGTTTGAAGCAGGCGGCAGA
AGAAGTAACAAAGGAACCTAGAGGCCTTTTGATGTTAGCAGAATTGTCATGCAAGGGCTCCCTATCTACT
GGAGAATATACTAAGGGTACTGTTGACATTGCGAAGAGCGACAAAGATTTTGTTATCGGCTTTATTGCTC
AAAGAGACATGGGTGGAAGAGATGAAGGTTACGATTGGTTGATTATGACACCCGGTGTGGGTTTAGATGA
CAAGGGAGATGCATTGGGTCAACAGTATAGAACCGTGGATGATGTGGTTTCTACAGGATCTGACATTATT
ATTGTTGGAAGAGGACTATTTGCAAAGGGAAGGGATGCTAAGGTAGAGGGTGAACGTTACAGAAAAGCAG
GCTGGGAAGCATATTTGAGAAGATGCGGCCAGCAAAACTAAAAAACTGTATTATAAGTAAATGCATGTAT
ACTAAACTCACAAATTAGAGCTTCAATTTAATTATATCAGTTATTACCCGAGTAGAGCACTTGAATCCAC
TGCCCCGGGAATCTCGGTCGTAATGATTTCTATAATGACGAAAAAAAAAAAATTGGAAAGAAAAAGCTTC
ATGGCCTTTATAAAAAGGAACTATCCAATACCTCGCCAGAACCAAGTAACAGTATTTTACGGGGCACAAA
TCAAGAACAATAAGACAGGACTGTAAAGATGGACGCATTGAACTCCAAAGAACAACAAGAGTTCCAAAAA
GTAGTGGAACAAAAGCAAATGAAGGATTTCATGCGTTTGTACTCTAATCTGGTAGAAAGATGTTTCACAG
ACTGTGTCAATGACTTCACAACATCAAAGCTAACCAATAAGGAACAAACATGCATCATGAAGTGCTCAGA
AAAGTTCTTGAAGCATAGCGAACGTGTAGGGCAGCGTTTCCAAGAACAAAACGCTGCCTTGGGACAAGGC
TTGGGCCGATAAGGTGTACTGGCGTATATATATCTAATTATGTATCTCTGGTGTAGCCCATTTTTAGCAT
GTAAATATAAAGACCGAGCGGCCGCGTGTTACAACCAATTAACCAATTCTGATTAGAAAAACTCATCGAG
CATCAAATGAAACTGCAATTTATTCATATCAGGATTATCAATACCATATTTTTGAAAAAGCCGTTTCTGT
AATGAAGGAGAAAACTCACCGAGGCAGTTCCATAGGATGGCAAGATCCTGGTATCGGTCTGCGATTCCGA
CTCGTCCAACATCAATACAACCTATTAATTTCCCCTCGTCAAAAATAAGGTTATCAAGTGAGAAATCACC
ATGAGTGACGACTGAATCCGGTGAGAATGGCAAAAGCTTATGCATTTCTTTCCAGACTTGTTCAACAGGC
CAGCCATTACGCTCGTCATCAAAATCACTCGCATCAACCAAACCGTTATTCATTCGTGATTGCGCCTGAG
CGAGGCGAAATACGCGATCGCTGTTAAAAGGACAATTACAAACAGGAATCGAATGCAACCGGCGCAGGAA
CACTGCCAGCGCATCAACAATATTTTCACCTGAATCAGGATATTCTTCTAATACCTGGAATGCTGTTTTC
CCGGGGATCGCAGTGGTGAGTAACCATGCATCATCAGGAGTACGGATAAAATGCTTGATGGTCGGAAGAG
GCATAAATTCCGTCAGCCAGTTTAGTCTGACCATCTCATCTGTAACATCATTGGCAACGCTACCTTTGCC
ATGTTTCAGAAACAACTCTGGCGCATCGGGCTTCCCATACAATCGATAGATTGTCGCACCTGATTGCCCG
ACATTATCGCGAGCCCATTTATACCCATATAAATCAGCATCCATGTTGGAATTTAATCGCGGCCTGGAGC
AAGACGTTTCCCGTTGAATATGGCTCATAACACCCCTTGTATTACTGTTTATGTAAGCAGACAGTTTTAT
TGTTCATGATGATATATTTTTATCTTGTGCAATGTAACATCAGAGATTTTGAGACACAACGTGGCTTTGT
TGAATAAATCGAACTTTTGCTGAGTTGAAGGATCAGTCATGACCAAAATCCCTTAACGTGAGTTTTCGTT
CCACTGAGCGTCAGACCCCGTAGAAAAGATCAAAGGATCTTCTTGAGATCCTTTTTTTCTGCGCGTAATC
TGCTGCTTGCAAACAAAAAAACCACCGCTACCAGCGGTGGTTTGTTTGCCGGATCAAGAGCTACCAACTC
TTTTTCCGAAGGTAACTGGCTTCAGCAGAGCGCAGATACCAAATACTGTTCTTCTAGTGTAGCCGTAGTT
AGGCCACCACTTCAAGAACTCTGTAGCACCGCCTACATACCTCGCTCTGCTAATCCTGTTACCAGTGGCT
GCTGCCAGTGGCGATAAGTCGTGTCTTACCGGGTTGGACTCAAGACGATAGTTACCGGATAAGGCGCAGC
GGTCGGGCTGAACGGGGGGTTCGTGCACACAGCCCAGCTTGGAGCGAACGACCTACACCGAACTGAGATA
CCTACAGCGTGAGCTATGAGAAAGCGCCACGCTTCCCGAAGGGAGAAAGGCGGACAGGTATCCGGTAAGC
GGCAGGGTCGGAACAGGAGAGCGCACGAGGGAGCTTCCAGGGGGAAACGCCTGGTATCTTTATAGTCCTG
TCGGGTTTCGCCACCTCTGACTTGAGCGTCGATTTTTGTGATGCTCGTCAGGGGGGCGGAGCCTATGGAA
AAACGCCAGCAACGCGGCCTTTTTACGGTTCCTGGCCTTTTGCTGGCCTTTTGCTCACATGTTCTTTCCT
GCGTTATCCCCTGATTCTGTGGATAACCGTGCGGCCGCCAATGCTAAATTCGAGTGAAACACAGGAAGAT
CAGAAAATCCTCATTTCATCCATATTAACAATAATTTCAAATGTTTATTTGCATTATTTGAAACTAGGCA
AGACAAGCAACGAAACGTTTTTGAAAATTTTGAGTATTTTCAATAAATTTGTAGAGGACTCAGATATTGA
AAAAAAGCTACAGCAATTAATACTTGATAAGAAGAGTATTGAGAAGGGCAACGGTTCATCATCTCATGGA
TCTGCACATGAACAAACACCAGAGTCAAACGACGTTGAAATTGAGGCTACTGCGCCAATTGATGACAATA
CAGACGATGATAACAAACCGAAGTTATCTGATGTAGAAAAGGATTAAAGATGCTAAGAGATAGTGATGAT
ATTTCATAAATAATGTAATTCTATATATGTTAATTACCTTTTTTGCGAGGCATATTTATGGTGAAGGATA
AGTTTTGACCATCAAAGAAGGTTAATGTGGCTGTGGTTTCAGGGTCCATAAAGCCCACATGGATAACATT
ACCCCTGAATTCGCATCTAGACTGAACTGGCCGATAATTGCAGACGAACGAAGAGGATGTCCAATATTTT
TTTTAAGGAATAAGGATACTTCAAGACTAGATTCCCCCCTGCATTCCCATCAGAACCGTAAACCTTGGCG
CTTTCCTTGGGAAGTATTCAAGAAGTGCCTTGTCCGGTTTCTGTGGCTCACAAACCAGCGCGCCCGATAT
GGCTTTCTTTTCACTTATGAATGTACCAGTACGGGACAATTAGAACGCTCCTGTAACAATCTCTTTGCAA
ATGTGGGGTTACATTCTAACCATGTCACACTGCTGACGAAATTCAAAGTAAAAAAAAATGGGACCACGTC
TTGAGAACGATAGATTTTCTTTATTTTACATTGAACAGTCGTTGTCTCAGCGCGCTTTATGTTTTCATTC
ATACTTCATATTATAAAATAACAAAAGAAGAATTTCATATTCACGCCCAAGAAATCAGGCTGCTTTCCAA
ATGCAATTGACACTTCATTAGCCATCACACAAAACTCTTTCTTGCTGGAGCTTCTTTTAAAAAAGACCTC
AGTACACCAAACACGTTACCCGACCTCGTTATTTTACGACAACTATGATAAAATTCTGAAGAAAAAATAA
AAAAATTTTCATACTTCTTGCTTTTATTTAAACCATTGAATGATTTCTTTTGAACAAAACTACCTGTTTC
ACCAAAGGAAATAGAAAGAAAAAATCAATTAGAAGAAAACAAAAAACAAAAGATCTATGGGTTCTGTTGA
TAATAAGTTTAATAAAGAGAAAACAAGAGCTGGAGCCGAAATACACTCTTTGCCTAACTTAAATGTAGAA
CAGAAGTTCGCTTTTATAGTATCTTTGTTTGATGATCCATCACAATCTGCCAATTTGTTGGCAGAGGCTA
AGAAATTAAACGACGCTCAAGCACCAAAAGGTTCTGTATCAAAAGGCGAGGCGGTCATTAAAGAGTTCAT
GAGGTTTAAAGTCCATATGGAAGGAAGCATGAATGGTCACGAGTTTGAGATAGAGGGAGAGGGTGAGGGA
AGGCCGTACGAAGGGACGCAAACTGCGAAGTTGAAGGTAACGAAAGGCGGCCCTCTGCCATTCTCTTGGG
ACATCCTTTCACCGCAATTTATGTACGGCTCTAGGGCCTTCACAAAACACCCCGCCGATATTCCGGATTA
CTATAAACAAAGTTTTCCTGAGGGCTTCAAGTGGGAAAGAGTAATGAACTTCGAGGATGGGGGAGCTGTG
ACGGTTACTCAAGACACTAGCCTGGAGGACGGTACTCTTATATACAAGGTAAAACTAAGAGGGACGAATT
TTCCGCCAGACGGCCCCGTGATGCAAAAAAAAACTATGGGGTGGGAAGCATCCACCGAGAGGCTGTACCC
CGAAGACGGGGTCCTGAAGGGTGATATTAAAATGGCATTAAGATTAAAAGATGGCGGGAGATACTTAGCT
GACTTCAAGACTACATATAAAGCCAAAAAACCTGTACAGATGCCTGGAGCTTACAATGTGGATCGTAAGC
TGGATATTACATCCCACAACGAAGATTATACCGTGGTGGAGCAGTACGAGCGTTCAGAGGGGCGTCACTC
CACCGGGGGTATGGATGAATTATACAAGAGCGGTCTTAGAAGCAGGGCGCAAGCGTCAAATTCAGCGGTA
GATGGAACAGCAGGTCCAGGTAGTACTGGCAGCAGAGGATCCCCCGAATTCGGCATTGATCTGAGCGGCC
TGACCCTGCAGGGTTCTGGAAGTGGGTCGTTGGCTACTACACTTGAACGTATTGAGAAGAACTTTGTCAT
TACTGACCCAAGATTGCCAGATAATCCCATTATATTCGCGTCCGATAGTTTCTTGCAGTTGACAGAATAT
AGCCGTGAAGAAATTTTGGGAAGAAACTGCAGGTTTCTACAAGGTCCTGAAACTGATCGCGCGACAGTGA
GAAAAATTAGAGATGCCATAGATAACCAAACAGAGGTCACTGTTCAGCTGATTAATTATACAAAGAGTGG
TAAAAAGTTCTGGAACCTCTTTCACTTGCAGCCTATGCGAGATCAGAAGGGAGATGTCCAGTACTTTATT
GGGGTTCAGTTGGATGGAACTGAGCATGTCCGAGATGCTGCCGAGAGAGAGGGAGTCATGCTGATTAAGA
AAACTGCAGAAAATATTGATGCTGCTGCTAAGAGATCTTGGTCTATGGCTTTCGAGCTCGGATCCTAACT
CGAGGCGAATTTCTTATGATTTATGATTTTTATTATTAAATAAGTTATAAAAAAAATAAGTGTATACAAA
TTTTAAAGTGACTCTTAGGTTTTAAAACGAAAATTCTTATTCTTGAGTAACTCTTTCCTGTAGGTCAGGT
TGCTTTCTCAGGTATAGCATGAGGTCGCTCTTATTGACCACACCTCTACCGGCATGCCGAGCAAATGCCT
GCAAATCGCTCCCCATTTCGCTGCCAAACCAGATGTCAACACAGCTACAACGAAGAGGATGTCCAATATT
TTTTTTAAGGAATAAGGATACTTCAAGACTAGATTCCCCCCTGCATTCCCATCAGAACCGTAAACCTTGG
CGCTTTCCTTGGGAAGTATTCAAGAAGTGCCTTGTCCGGTTTCTGTGGCTCACAAACCAGCGCGCCCGAT
ATGGCTTTCTTTTCACTTATGAATGTACCAGTACGGGACAATTAGAACGCTCCTGTAACAATCTCTTTGC
AAATGTGGGGTTACATTCTAACCATGTCACACTGCTGACGAAATTCAAAGTAAAAAAAAATGGGACCACG
TCTTGAGAACGATAGATTTTCTTTATTTTACATTGAACAGTCGTTGTCTCAGCGCGCTTTATGTTTTCAT
TCATACTTCATATTATAAAATAACAAAAGAAGAATTTCATATTCACGCCCAAGAAATCAGGCTGCTTTCC
AAATGCAATTGACACTTCATTAGCCATCACACAAAACTCTTTCTTGCTGGAGCTTCTTTTAAAAAAGACC
TCAGTACACCAAACACGTTACCCGACCTCGTTATTTTACGACAACTATGATAAAATTCTGAAGAAAAAAT
AAAAAAATTTTCATACTTCTTGCTTTTATTTAAACCATTGAATGATTTCTTTTGAACAAAACTACCTGTT
TCACCAAAGGAAATAGAAAGAAAAAATCAATTAGAAGAAAACAAAAAACAAAAGATCTATGAAGAGAACA
TTGTTGAAGGATTGGAAAACCAGATTATCATACTTCTTACAGAACTCATCTACACCTGGTAAGCCAAAGA
CAGGTAAGAAATCTAAACAACAAGGCGGTGGCGGAAGTGGCGGAGGAGGTTCGGGCGGAAGTGGTTCTGC
TGAAGGTTCTGTTGCTAGACAACCAGACTTGTTGACTTGTGACGACGAACCAATCCACATCCCAGGTGCT
ATCCAACCACACGGTTTGTTGTTGGCTTTGGCTGCTGACATGACTATCGTTGCTGGTTCTGACAACTTGC
CAGAATTGACTGGTTTGGCTATCGGTGCTTTGATCGGTAGATCTGCTGCTGACGTTTTCGACTCTGAAAC
TCACAACAGATTGACTATCGCTTTGGCTGAACCAGGTGCTGCTGTTGGTGCTCCAATCACTGTTGGTTTC
ACTATGAGAAAGGACGCTGGTTTCATCGGTTCTTGGCACAGACACGACCAATTGATCTTCTTGGAATTGG
AACCACCACAAAGAGATGTTGCTGAACCACAAGCTTTCTTCAGAAGAACTAACTCTGCTATCAGAAGATT
GCAAGCTGCTGAAACTTTGGAATCTGCTTGTGCTGCTGCTGCTCAAGAAGTTAGAAAGATCACTGGTTTC
GACAGAGTTATGATCTACAGATTCGCTTCTGACTTCTCTGGTGAAGTTATCGCTGAAGACAGATGTGCTG
AAGTTGAATCTAAGTTGGGTTTGCACTACCCAGCTTCTACTGTTCCAGCTCAAGCTAGAAGATTGTACAC
TATCAACCCAGTTAGAATCATCCCAGACATCAACTACAGACCAGTTCCAGTTACTCCAGACTTGAACCCA
GTTACTGGTAGACCAATCGACTTGTCTTTCGCTATCTTGAGATCTGTTTCTCCAGTTCACTTGGAATTCA
TGAGAAACATCGGTATGCACGGTACTATGTCTATCTCTATCTTGAGAGGTGAAAGATTGTGGGGTTTGAT
CGTTTGTCACCACAGAACTCCATACTACGTTGACTTGGACGGTAGACAAGCTTGTGAATTGGTTGCTCAA
GTTTTGGCTTGGCAAATCGGTGTTATGGAAGAAGGATCCTTAGCTACTACGCTAGAGCGTATAGAAAAAA
ATTTCGTGATCACCGATCCAAGATTGCCGGACAACCCAATCATATTTGCTTCCGATTCCTTTTTACAACT
GACCGAATACAGTAGAGAGGAGATTCTGGGTAGGAATTGCAGGTTCCTTCAGGGTCCCGAGACTGATCGT
GCAACAGTTAGGAAAATTAGAGATGCGATAGACAACCAGACAGAAGTTACCGTGCAGTTGATCAATTATA
CCAAGAGCGGAAAAAAATTCTGGAACTTATTTCATTTACAGCCAATGCGTGACCAGAAGGGCGACGTACA
GTATTTCATTGGTGTGCAACTAGACGGGACAGAGCACGTACGTGACGCAGCAGAAAGAGAGGGCGTGATG
TTGATAAAAAAAACTGCAGAGAATATCGACGAGGCTGCGAAAGAGCTATAATGGCATTGAATTGAATTGA
AATCGATAGATCAATTTTTTTCTTTTCTCTTTCCCCATCCTTTACGCTAAAATAATAGTTTATTTTATTT
TTTGAATATTTTTTATTTATATACGTATATATAGACTATTATTTATCTTTTAATGATTATTAAGATTTTT
ATTAAAAAAAAATTCGCTCCTCTTTTAATGCCTTTATGCAGTTTTTTTTTCCCATTCGATATTTCTATGT
GCTGAGCA
Features (pLannotate 1.2.2; 14 found; start..end, strand, type, name):
     41..217     +  promoter       URA3 promoter (fragment): S. cerevisiae URA3
    218..1021    +  CDS            URA3: orotidine-5'-phosphate decarboxylase, required for uracil biosynthesis; S. cerevisiae URA3; yeast auxotrophic marker, counterselectable with 5-fluoroorotic acid (5-FOA)
   1289..1549    +  CDS            TIM9: TIM9_YEAST - Experimental evidence at protein level: Swiss-Prot protein existence level 1. Mitochondrial intermembrane chaperone that participates in the import and insertion of multi-pass transmembrane proteins into the mitochondrial inner membrane. Also required for the transfer of beta- barrel precursors from the TOM complex to the sorting and assembly machinery (SAM complex) of the outer membrane. Acts as a chaperone-like protein that protects the hydrophobic precursors from aggregation and guide them through the mitochondrial intermembrane space. Compared to TIM10, it may have a strong st
   1663..2478    -  CDS            KanR: aminoglycoside phosphotransferase; aph(3')-Ia; confers resistance to kanamycin in bacteria or G418 (Geneticin®) in eukaryotes
   2703..3291    +  rep_origin     ori: high-copy-number ColE1/pMB1/pBR322/pUC origin of replication
   3398..3754    +  CDS            GEA2 (fragment): GEA2_YEAST - Experimental evidence at protein level: Swiss-Prot protein existence level 1. Activates the ARF proteins by exchanging bound GDP for free GTP. Plays a role in maintaining mitochondrial morphology (PubMed:25190516). From Saccharomyces cerevisiae (strain ATCC 204508 / S288c) (Baker's yeast).
   4689..4859    +  CDS            spa (fragment): SPA_STAAE - Experimental evidence at protein level: Swiss-Prot protein existence level 1. Plays a role in the inhibition of the host innate and adaptive immune responses. Possesses five immunoglobulin-binding domains that capture both the fragment crystallizable region (Fc region) and the Fab region (part of Ig that identifies antigen) of immunoglobulins (By similarity). In turn, Staphylococcus aureus is protected from phagocytic killing via inhibition of Ig Fc region. In addition, the host elicited B-cell response is prevented due to a decrease of antibody-secreting cell proliferation that en
   4866..5558    +  CDS            mScarlet: mScarlet is a basic (constitutively fluorescent) red fluorescent protein published in 2016, derived from synthetic construct. It has moderate acid sensitivity.
   5721..6038    +  CDS            miniSOG: miniSOG is a basic (constitutively fluorescent) cyan fluorescent protein published in 2011, derived from Arabidopsis thaliana. It requires the cofactor flavin for fluorescence.
   6165..6352    +  terminator     ADH1 terminator: S. cerevisiae ADH1; transcription terminator for the S. cerevisiae alcohol dehydrogenase 1 (ADH1) gene
   7108..7233    +  CDS            RGS2 (fragment): RGS2_HUMAN - Also known as G0S8. Experimental evidence at protein level: Swiss-Prot protein existence level 1. Regulates G protein-coupled receptor signaling cascades. Inhibits signal transduction by increasing the GTPase activity of G protein alpha subunits, thereby driving them into their inactive GDP- bound form (PubMed:11063746, PubMed:19478087). It is involved in the negative regulation of the angiotensin-activated signaling pathway (PubMed:28784619). Plays a role in the regulation of blood pressure in response to signaling via G protein-coupled receptors and GNAQ. Plays a role in regulat
   7279..8223    +  CDS            iRFP713: iRFP713 is a basic (constitutively fluorescent) near ir fluorescent protein published in 2011, derived from Rhodopseudomonas palustris. It has low acid sensitivity. It requires the cofactor biliverdin for fluorescence.
   8251..8568    +  CDS            miniSOG: miniSOG is a basic (constitutively fluorescent) cyan fluorescent protein published in 2011, derived from Arabidopsis thaliana. It requires the cofactor flavin for fluorescence.
   8666..8890    +  terminator     PGK1 terminator (fragment): S. cerevisae PGK1; transcription terminator for 3-phosphoglycerate kinase gene
