>Addgene plasmid #133086 | pCLASP_mScarlet_CLASP_RGS2membrane | addgene full sequence | sequence record 296450 | Addgene NGS Result
TGATGCTCGTCAGGGGGGCGGAGCCTATGGAAAAACGCCAGCAACGCGGCCTTTTTACGGTTCCTGGCCT
TTTGCTGGCCTTTTGCTCACATGTTCTTTCCTGCGTTATCCCCTGATTCTGTGGATAACCGTGCGGCCGC
CAATGCTAAATTCGAGTGAAACACAGGAAGATCAGAAAATCCTCATTTCATCCATATTAACAATAATTTC
AAATGTTTATTTGCATTATTTGAAACTAGGCAAGACAAGCAACGAAACGTTTTTGAAAATTTTGAGTATT
TTCAATAAATTTGTAGAGGACTCAGATATTGAAAAAAAGCTACAGCAATTAATACTTGATAAGAAGAGTA
TTGAGAAGGGCAACGGTTCATCATCTCATGGATCTGCACATGAACAAACACCAGAGTCAAACGACGTTGA
AATTGAGGCTACTGCGCCAATTGATGACAATACAGACGATGATAACAAACCGAAGTTATCTGATGTAGAA
AAGGATTAAAGATGCTAAGAGATAGTGATGATATTTCATAAATAATGTAATTCTATATATGTTAATTACC
TTTTTTGCGAGGCATATTTATGGTGAAGGATAAGTTTTGACCATCAAAGAAGGTTAATGTGGCTGTGGTT
TCAGGGTCCATAAAGCCCACATGGATAACATTACCCCTGAATTCGCATCTAGACTGAACTGGCCGATAAT
TGCAGACGAACGAAGAGGATGTCCAATATTTTTTTTAAGGAATAAGGATACTTCAAGACTAGATTCCCCC
CTGCATTCCCATCAGAACCGTAAACCTTGGCGCTTTCCTTGGGAAGTATTCAAGAAGTGCCTTGTCCGGT
TTCTGTGGCTCACAAACCAGCGCGCCCGATATGGCTTTCTTTTCACTTATGAATGTACCAGTACGGGACA
ATTAGAACGCTCCTGTAACAATCTCTTTGCAAATGTGGGGTTACATTCTAACCATGTCACACTGCTGACG
AAATTCAAAGTAAAAAAAAATGGGACCACGTCTTGAGAACGATAGATTTTCTTTATTTTACATTGAACAG
TCGTTGTCTCAGCGCGCTTTATGTTTTCATTCATACTTCATATTATAAAATAACAAAAGAAGAATTTCAT
ATTCACGCCCAAGAAATCAGGCTGCTTTCCAAATGCAATTGACACTTCATTAGCCATCACACAAAACTCT
TTCTTGCTGGAGCTTCTTTTAAAAAAGACCTCAGTACACCAAACACGTTACCCGACCTCGTTATTTTACG
ACAACTATGATAAAATTCTGAAGAAAAAATAAAAAAATTTTCATACTTCTTGCTTTTATTTAAACCATTG
AATGATTTCTTTTGAACAAAACTACCTGTTTCACCAAAGGAAATAGAAAGAAAAAATCAATTAGAAGAAA
ACAAAAAACAAAAGATCTATGGGTTCTGTTGATAATAAGTTTAATAAAGAGAAAACAAGAGCTGGAGCCG
AAATACACTCTTTGCCTAACTTAAATGTAGAACAGAAGTTCGCTTTTATAGTATCTTTGTTTGATGATCC
ATCACAATCTGCCAATTTGTTGGCAGAGGCTAAGAAATTAAACGACGCTCAAGCACCAAAAGGTTCTGTA
TCAAAAGGCGAGGCGGTCATTAAAGAGTTCATGAGGTTTAAAGTCCATATGGAAGGAAGCATGAATGGTC
ACGAGTTTGAGATAGAGGGAGAGGGTGAGGGAAGGCCGTACGAAGGGACGCAAACTGCGAAGTTGAAGGT
AACGAAAGGCGGCCCTCTGCCATTCTCTTGGGACATCCTTTCACCGCAATTTATGTACGGCTCTAGGGCC
TTCACAAAACACCCCGCCGATATTCCGGATTACTATAAACAAAGTTTTCCTGAGGGCTTCAAGTGGGAAA
GAGTAATGAACTTCGAGGATGGGGGAGCTGTGACGGTTACTCAAGACACTAGCCTGGAGGACGGTACTCT
TATATACAAGGTAAAACTAAGAGGGACGAATTTTCCGCCAGACGGCCCCGTGATGCAAAAAAAAACTATG
GGGTGGGAAGCATCCACCGAGAGGCTGTACCCCGAAGACGGGGTCCTGAAGGGTGATATTAAAATGGCAT
TAAGATTAAAAGATGGCGGGAGATACTTAGCTGACTTCAAGACTACATATAAAGCCAAAAAACCTGTACA
GATGCCTGGAGCTTACAATGTGGATCGTAAGCTGGATATTACATCCCACAACGAAGATTATACCGTGGTG
GAGCAGTACGAGCGTTCAGAGGGGCGTCACTCCACCGGGGGTATGGATGAATTATACAAGAGCGGTCTTA
GAAGCAGGGCGCAAGCGTCAAATTCAGCGGTAGATGGAACAGCAGGTCCAGGTAGTACTGGCAGCAGAGG
ATCCCCCGAATTCGGCATTGATCTGAGCGGCCTGACCCTGCAGGGTTCTGGAAGTGGGTCGTTGGCTACT
ACACTTGAACGTATTGAGAAGAACTTTGTCATTACTGACCCAAGATTGCCAGATAATCCCATTATATTCG
CGTCCGATAGTTTCTTGCAGTTGACAGAATATAGCCGTGAAGAAATTTTGGGAAGAAACTGCAGGTTTCT
ACAAGGTCCTGAAACTGATCGCGCGACAGTGAGAAAAATTAGAGATGCCATAGATAACCAAACAGAGGTC
ACTGTTCAGCTGATTAATTATACAAAGAGTGGTAAAAAGTTCTGGAACCTCTTTCACTTGCAGCCTATGC
GAGATCAGAAGGGAGATGTCCAGTACTTTATTGGGGTTCAGTTGGATGGAACTGAGCATGTCCGAGATGC
TGCCGAGAGAGAGGGAGTCATGCTGATTAAGAAAACTGCAGAAAATATTGATGCTGCTGCTAAGAGATCT
TGGTCTATGGCTTTCGAGCTCGGATCCTAACTCGAGGCGAATTTCTTATGATTTATGATTTTTATTATTA
AATAAGTTATAAAAAAAATAAGTGTATACAAATTTTAAAGTGACTCTTAGGTTTTAAAACGAAAATTCTT
ATTCTTGAGTAACTCTTTCCTGTAGGTCAGGTTGCTTTCTCAGGTATAGCATGAGGTCGCTCTTATTGAC
CACACCTCTACCGGCATGCCGAGCAAATGCCTGCAAATCGCTCCCCATTTCGCTGCCAAACCAGATGTCA
ACACAGCTACAACGAAGAGGATGTCCAATATTTTTTTTAAGGAATAAGGATACTTCAAGACTAGATTCCC
CCCTGCATTCCCATCAGAACCGTAAACCTTGGCGCTTTCCTTGGGAAGTATTCAAGAAGTGCCTTGTCCG
GTTTCTGTGGCTCACAAACCAGCGCGCCCGATATGGCTTTCTTTTCACTTATGAATGTACCAGTACGGGA
CAATTAGAACGCTCCTGTAACAATCTCTTTGCAAATGTGGGGTTACATTCTAACCATGTCACACTGCTGA
CGAAATTCAAAGTAAAAAAAAATGGGACCACGTCTTGAGAACGATAGATTTTCTTTATTTTACATTGAAC
AGTCGTTGTCTCAGCGCGCTTTATGTTTTCATTCATACTTCATATTATAAAATAACAAAAGAAGAATTTC
ATATTCACGCCCAAGAAATCAGGCTGCTTTCCAAATGCAATTGACACTTCATTAGCCATCACACAAAACT
CTTTCTTGCTGGAGCTTCTTTTAAAAAAGACCTCAGTACACCAAACACGTTACCCGACCTCGTTATTTTA
CGACAACTATGATAAAATTCTGAAGAAAAAATAAAAAAATTTTCATACTTCTTGCTTTTATTTAAACCAT
TGAATGATTTCTTTTGAACAAAACTACCTGTTTCACCAAAGGAAATAGAAAGAAAAAATCAATTAGAAGA
AAACAAAAAACAAAAGATCTATGAAGAGAACATTGTTGAAGGATTGGAAAACCAGATTATCATACTTCTT
ACAGAACTCATCTACACCTGGTAAGCCAAAGACAGGTAAGAAATCTAAACAACAAGGCGGTGGCGGAAGT
GGCGGAGGAGGTTCGGGCGGAAGTGGTTCTGCTGAAGGTTCTGTTGCTAGACAACCAGACTTGTTGACTT
GTGACGACGAACCAATCCACATCCCAGGTGCTATCCAACCACACGGTTTGTTGTTGGCTTTGGCTGCTGA
CATGACTATCGTTGCTGGTTCTGACAACTTGCCAGAATTGACTGGTTTGGCTATCGGTGCTTTGATCGGT
AGATCTGCTGCTGACGTTTTCGACTCTGAAACTCACAACAGATTGACTATCGCTTTGGCTGAACCAGGTG
CTGCTGTTGGTGCTCCAATCACTGTTGGTTTCACTATGAGAAAGGACGCTGGTTTCATCGGTTCTTGGCA
CAGACACGACCAATTGATCTTCTTGGAATTGGAACCACCACAAAGAGATGTTGCTGAACCACAAGCTTTC
TTCAGAAGAACTAACTCTGCTATCAGAAGATTGCAAGCTGCTGAAACTTTGGAATCTGCTTGTGCTGCTG
CTGCTCAAGAAGTTAGAAAGATCACTGGTTTCGACAGAGTTATGATCTACAGATTCGCTTCTGACTTCTC
TGGTGAAGTTATCGCTGAAGACAGATGTGCTGAAGTTGAATCTAAGTTGGGTTTGCACTACCCAGCTTCT
ACTGTTCCAGCTCAAGCTAGAAGATTGTACACTATCAACCCAGTTAGAATCATCCCAGACATCAACTACA
GACCAGTTCCAGTTACTCCAGACTTGAACCCAGTTACTGGTAGACCAATCGACTTGTCTTTCGCTATCTT
GAGATCTGTTTCTCCAGTTCACTTGGAATTCATGAGAAACATCGGTATGCACGGTACTATGTCTATCTCT
ATCTTGAGAGGTGAAAGATTGTGGGGTTTGATCGTTTGTCACCACAGAACTCCATACTACGTTGACTTGG
ACGGTAGACAAGCTTGTGAATTGGTTGCTCAAGTTTTGGCTTGGCAAATCGGTGTTATGGAAGAAGGATC
CTTAGCTACTACGCTAGAGCGTATAGAAAAAAATTTCGTGATCACCGATCCAAGATTGCCGGACAACCCA
ATCATATTTGCTTCCGATTCCTTTTTACAACTGACCGAATACAGTAGAGAGGAGATTCTGGGTAGGAATT
GCAGGTTCCTTCAGGGTCCCGAGACTGATCGTGCAACAGTTAGGAAAATTAGAGATGCGATAGACAGCCA
GACAGAAGTTACCGTGCAGTTGATCAATTATACCAAGAGCGGAAAAAAATTCTGGAACTTATTTCATTTA
CAGCCAATGCGTGACCAGAAGGGCGACGTACAGTATTTCATTGGTGTGCAACTAGACGGGACAGAGCACG
TACGTGACGCAGCAGAAAGAGAGGGCGTGATGTTGATAAAAAAAACTGCAGAGAATATCGACGAGGCTGC
GAAAGAGCTATAATGGCATTGAATTGAATTGAAATCGATAGATCAATTTTTTTCTTTTCTCTTTCCCCAT
CCTTTACGCTAAAATAATAGTTTATTTTATTTTTTGAATATTTTTTATTTATATACGTATATATAGACTA
TTATTTATCTTTTAATGATTATTAAGATTTTTATTAAAAAAAAATTCGCTCCTCTTTTAATGCCTTTATG
CAGTTTTTTTTTCCCATTCGATATTTCTATGTGCTGAGCAGTTACAGAGATGTTACGAACCACTAGTGCA
CTGCAGTACACGGTTTCCTTGAAATTTTTTTGATTCGGTAATCTCCGAACAGAAGGAAGAACGAAGGAAG
GAGCACAGACTTAGATTGGTATATATACGCATATGTAGTGTTGAAGAAACATGAAATTGCCCAGTATTCT
TAACCCAACTGCACAGAACAAAAACGTGCAGGAAACGAAGATAAATCATGTCGAAAGCTACATATAAGGA
ACGTGCTGCTACTCATCCTAGTCCTGTTGCTGCCAAGCTATTTAATATCATGCACGAAAAGCAAACAAAC
TTGTGTGCTTCATTGGATGTTCGTACCACCAAGGAATTACTGGAGTTAGTTGAAGCATTAGGTCCCAAAA
TTTGTTTACTAAAAACACATGTGGATATCTTGACTGATTTTTCCATGGAGGGCACAGTTAAGCCGCTAAA
GGCATTATCCGCCAAGTACAATTTTTTACTCTTCGAAGACAGAAAATTTGCTGACATTGGTAATACAGTC
AAATTGCAGTACTCTGCGGGTGTATACAGAATAGCAGAATGGGCAGACATTACGAATGCACACGGTGTGG
TGGGCCCAGGTATTGTTAGCGGTTTGAAGCAGGCGGCAGAAGAAGTAACAAAGGAACCTAGAGGCCTTTT
GATGTTAGCAGAATTGTCATGCAAGGGCTCCCTATCTACTGGAGAATATACTAAGGGTACTGTTGACATT
GCGAAGAGCGACAAAGATTTTGTTATCGGCTTTATTGCTCAAAGAGACATGGGTGGAAGAGATGAAGGTT
ACGATTGGTTGATTATGACACCCGGTGTGGGTTTAGATGACAAGGGAGATGCATTGGGTCAACAGTATAG
AACCGTGGATGATGTGGTTTCTACAGGATCTGACATTATTATTGTTGGAAGAGGACTATTTGCAAAGGGA
AGGGATGCTAAGGTAGAGGGTGAACGTTACAGAAAAGCAGGCTGGGAAGCATATTTGAGAAGATGCGGCC
AGCAAAACTAAAAAACTGTATTATAAGTAAATGCATGTATACTAAACTCACAAATTAGAGCTTCAATTTA
ATTATATCAGTTATTACCCGAGTAGAGCACTTGAATCCACTGCCCCGGGAATCTCGGTCGTAATGATTTC
TATAATGACGAAAAAAAAAAAATTGGAAAGAAAAAGCTTCATGGCCTTTATAAAAAGGAACTATCCAATA
CCTCGCCAGAACCAAGTAACAGTATTTTACGGGGCACAAATCAAGAACAATAAGACAGGACTGTAAAGAT
GGACGCATTGAACTCCAAAGAACAACAAGAGTTCCAAAAAGTAGTGGAACAAAAGCAAATGAAGGATTTC
ATGCGTTTGTACTCTAATCTGGTAGAAAGATGTTTCACAGACTGTGTCAATGACTTCACAACATCAAAGC
TAACCAATAAGGAACAAACATGCATCATGAAGTGCTCAGAAAAGTTCTTGAAGCATAGCGAACGTGTAGG
GCAGCGTTTCCAAGAACAAAACGCTGCCTTGGGACAAGGCTTGGGCCGATAAGGTGTACTGGCGTATATA
TATCTAATTATGTATCTCTGGTGTAGCCCATTTTTAGCATGTAAATATAAAGACCGAGCGGCCGCGTGTT
ACAACCAATTAACCAATTCTGATTAGAAAAACTCATCGAGCATCAAATGAAACTGCAATTTATTCATATC
AGGATTATCAATACCATATTTTTGAAAAAGCCGTTTCTGTAATGAAGGAGAAAACTCACCGAGGCAGTTC
CATAGGATGGCAAGATCCTGGTATCGGTCTGCGATTCCGACTCGTCCAACATCAATACAACCTATTAATT
TCCCCTCGTCAAAAATAAGGTTATCAAGTGAGAAATCACCATGAGTGACGACTGAATCCGGTGAGAATGG
CAAAAGCTTATGCATTTCTTTCCAGACTTGTTCAACAGGCCAGCCATTACGCTCGTCATCAAAATCACTC
GCATCAACCAAACCGTTATTCATTCGTGATTGCGCCTGAGCGAGGCGAAATACGCGATCGCTGTTAAAAG
GACAATTACAAACAGGAATCGAATGCAACCGGCGCAGGAACACTGCCAGCGCATCAACAATATTTTCACC
TGAATCAGGATATTCTTCTAATACCTGGAATGCTGTTTTCCCGGGGATCGCAGTGGTGAGTAACCATGCA
TCATCAGGAGTACGGATAAAATGCTTGATGGTCGGAAGAGGCATAAATTCCGTCAGCCAGTTTAGTCTGA
CCATCTCATCTGTAACATCATTGGCAACGCTACCTTTGCCATGTTTCAGAAACAACTCTGGCGCATCGGG
CTTCCCATACAATCGATAGATTGTCGCACCTGATTGCCCGACATTATCGCGAGCCCATTTATACCCATAT
AAATCAGCATCCATGTTGGAATTTAATCGCGGCCTGGAGCAAGACGTTTCCCGTTGAATATGGCTCATAA
CACCCCTTGTATTACTGTTTATGTAAGCAGACAGTTTTATTGTTCATGATGATATATTTTTATCTTGTGC
AATGTAACATCAGAGATTTTGAGACACAACGTGGCTTTGTTGAATAAATCGAACTTTTGCTGAGTTGAAG
GATCAGTCATGACCAAAATCCCTTAACGTGAGTTTTCGTTCCACTGAGCGTCAGACCCCGTAGAAAAGAT
CAAAGGATCTTCTTGAGATCCTTTTTTTCTGCGCGTAATCTGCTGCTTGCAAACAAAAAAACCACCGCTA
CCAGCGGTGGTTTGTTTGCCGGATCAAGAGCTACCAACTCTTTTTCCGAAGGTAACTGGCTTCAGCAGAG
CGCAGATACCAAATACTGTTCTTCTAGTGTAGCCGTAGTTAGGCCACCACTTCAAGAACTCTGTAGCACC
GCCTACATACCTCGCTCTGCTAATCCTGTTACCAGTGGCTGCTGCCAGTGGCGATAAGTCGTGTCTTACC
GGGTTGGACTCAAGACGATAGTTACCGGATAAGGCGCAGCGGTCGGGCTGAACGGGGGGTTCGTGCACAC
AGCCCAGCTTGGAGCGAACGACCTACACCGAACTGAGATACCTACAGCGTGAGCTATGAGAAAGCGCCAC
GCTTCCCGAAGGGAGAAAGGCGGACAGGTATCCGGTAAGCGGCAGGGTCGGAACAGGAGAGCGCACGAGG
GAGCTTCCAGGGGGAAACGCCTGGTATCTTTATAGTCCTGTCGGGTTTCGCCACCTCTGACTTGAGCGTC
GATTTTTG
Features (pLannotate 1.2.2; 14 found; start..end, strand, type, name):
    140..496     +  CDS            GEA2 (fragment): GEA2_YEAST - Experimental evidence at protein level: Swiss-Prot protein existence level 1. Activates the ARF proteins by exchanging bound GDP for free GTP. Plays a role in maintaining mitochondrial morphology (PubMed:25190516). From Saccharomyces cerevisiae (strain ATCC 204508 / S288c) (Baker's yeast).
   1431..1601    +  CDS            spa (fragment): SPA_STAAE - Experimental evidence at protein level: Swiss-Prot protein existence level 1. Plays a role in the inhibition of the host innate and adaptive immune responses. Possesses five immunoglobulin-binding domains that capture both the fragment crystallizable region (Fc region) and the Fab region (part of Ig that identifies antigen) of immunoglobulins (By similarity). In turn, Staphylococcus aureus is protected from phagocytic killing via inhibition of Ig Fc region. In addition, the host elicited B-cell response is prevented due to a decrease of antibody-secreting cell proliferation that en
   1608..2300    +  CDS            mScarlet: mScarlet is a basic (constitutively fluorescent) red fluorescent protein published in 2016, derived from synthetic construct. It has moderate acid sensitivity.
   2463..2780    +  CDS            miniSOG: miniSOG is a basic (constitutively fluorescent) cyan fluorescent protein published in 2011, derived from Arabidopsis thaliana. It requires the cofactor flavin for fluorescence.
   2907..3094    +  terminator     ADH1 terminator: S. cerevisiae ADH1; transcription terminator for the S. cerevisiae alcohol dehydrogenase 1 (ADH1) gene
   3850..3975    +  CDS            RGS2 (fragment): RGS2_HUMAN - Also known as G0S8. Experimental evidence at protein level: Swiss-Prot protein existence level 1. Regulates G protein-coupled receptor signaling cascades. Inhibits signal transduction by increasing the GTPase activity of G protein alpha subunits, thereby driving them into their inactive GDP- bound form (PubMed:11063746, PubMed:19478087). It is involved in the negative regulation of the angiotensin-activated signaling pathway (PubMed:28784619). Plays a role in the regulation of blood pressure in response to signaling via G protein-coupled receptors and GNAQ. Plays a role in regulat
   4021..4965    +  CDS            iRFP713: iRFP713 is a basic (constitutively fluorescent) near ir fluorescent protein published in 2011, derived from Rhodopseudomonas palustris. It has low acid sensitivity. It requires the cofactor biliverdin for fluorescence.
   4993..5310    +  CDS            miniSOG: miniSOG is a basic (constitutively fluorescent) cyan fluorescent protein published in 2011, derived from Arabidopsis thaliana. It requires the cofactor flavin for fluorescence.
   5408..5632    +  terminator     PGK1 terminator (fragment): S. cerevisae PGK1; transcription terminator for 3-phosphoglycerate kinase gene
   5681..5857    +  promoter       URA3 promoter (fragment): S. cerevisiae URA3
   5858..6661    +  CDS            URA3: orotidine-5'-phosphate decarboxylase, required for uracil biosynthesis; S. cerevisiae URA3; yeast auxotrophic marker, counterselectable with 5-fluoroorotic acid (5-FOA)
   6929..7189    +  CDS            TIM9: TIM9_YEAST - Experimental evidence at protein level: Swiss-Prot protein existence level 1. Mitochondrial intermembrane chaperone that participates in the import and insertion of multi-pass transmembrane proteins into the mitochondrial inner membrane. Also required for the transfer of beta- barrel precursors from the TOM complex to the sorting and assembly machinery (SAM complex) of the outer membrane. Acts as a chaperone-like protein that protects the hydrophobic precursors from aggregation and guide them through the mitochondrial intermembrane space. Compared to TIM10, it may have a strong st
   7303..8118    -  CDS            KanR: aminoglycoside phosphotransferase; aph(3')-Ia; confers resistance to kanamycin in bacteria or G418 (Geneticin®) in eukaryotes
   8343..33      +  rep_origin     ori (across the origin): high-copy-number ColE1/pMB1/pBR322/pUC origin of replication
