[The description below was written by a language model from this plasmid's Addgene catalogue record and pLannotate feature annotations shown in this document.]
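Description:
pCLASP_mScarlet_CLASP_RGS2membrane is an 8,898 bp yeast expression plasmid built on the pYTK146 backbone. It is propagated in E. coli through a high-copy ColE1/pUC-type origin with kanamycin resistance (KanR), and selected in Saccharomyces cerevisiae through the URA3 auxotrophic marker, which is also counterselectable with 5-FOA. No yeast replication origin (CEN/ARS or 2μ) is annotated. The cassettes and marker are instead flanked by yeast genomic fragments annotated as GEA2 and TIM9, which suggests homology arms for chromosomal integration, although the record does not state this.

The payload is the two-component CLASP optogenetic system, encoded as two separate transcription units. The cargo is Zdk-mScarlet-yeLANS. It appears in the feature table as a protein A-derived fragment (consistent with the Zdk affibody), followed by mScarlet and a LOV-type domain that the annotation tool labels miniSOG, presumably the LOV2 domain of the light-inducible nuclear localization signal. This unit ends in the ADH1 terminator. The anchor, pm-LOVTRAP, consists of a short human RGS2 fragment serving as the plasma membrane targeting sequence, iRFP713, and a second LOV-type domain, closed by a PGK1 terminator fragment. The promoters driving the two units are not annotated or stated.

In the LOVTRAP design, Zdk binds the LOV2 domain in the dark, so the cargo should be held at the membrane. According to the record, whose purpose text is truncated at what appears to be "blue light", CLASP modulates nuclear localization of mScarlet in response to light. Release from the anchor together with exposure of the nuclear localization signal would account for this. With a fluorescent protein as cargo, the construct reports CLASP translocation dynamics. The associated work used the system to study how promoters interpret transcription factor nuclear translocation. The depositor and sequencing-derived records carry the same features and differ only in their start coordinate.
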