Addgene plasmid #133086: pCLASP_mScarlet_CLASP_RGS2membrane
Purpose: Plasmid contains mScarlet with CLASP. This consists of the plasma membrane anchor (pm-LOVTRAP) and the cargo (Zdk-mScarlet-yeLANS). CLASP modulates nuclear localization of mScarlet in response to bl
Depositing lab: Hana El-Samad. Depositing organization: University of California, San Francisco (UCSF). Publication: Optogenetic Control Reveals Differential Promoter Interpretation of Transcription Factor Nuclear Translocation Dynamics. Chen SY, Osimiri LC, Chevalier M, Bugaj LJ, Nguyen TH, Greenstein RA, Ng AH, Stewart-Ornstein J, Neves LT, El-Samad H. Cell Syst. 2020 Sep 4. pii: S2405-4712(20)30293-3. doi: 10.1016/j.cels.2020.08.009. PubMed 32898473.
Backbone
  Vector backbone: pYTK146
  Total vector size (bp): 8898
  Vector type: Bacterial Expression, Yeast Expression
  Selectable markers: URA3
Growth in bacteria
  Bacterial resistance: Kanamycin, 50 μg/mL
  Growth temperature: 37°C
  Growth strain: DH5alpha
  Copy number: Unknown
Gene/Insert
  Gene/Insert name: mScarlet-CLASP
  Species: S. cerevisiae (budding yeast)
Terms and licenses: Academic/Nonprofit Terms; Industry Terms: Not Available to Industry
How to cite: pCLASP_mScarlet_CLASP_RGS2membrane was a gift from Hana El-Samad (Addgene plasmid # 133086 ; http://n2t.net/addgene:133086 ; RRID:Addgene_133086)
